Addgene plasmid #246421: pMV0067 [15ARE23bp -p(cFos)-fLuc-UBC-rLuc-P2A-GFP]
Purpose: Firefly luciferase driven by an AHR responsive minimal cFOS promoter and a renilla luciferase and GFP driven by a constitutive UBC promoter flipped with respect to the lentiviral backbone
Depositing lab: Marco Jost. Depositing organization: Harvard Medical School. Publication: Systematic identification and characterization of regulators of aryl hydrocarbon receptor signaling. Verma M, Desai K, Ding Y, Wang X, Bae M, Rakoff-Nahoum S, Balskus EP, Fischbach MA, Jost M. bioRxiv [Preprint]. 2025 Sep 15:2025.09.15.676391. doi: 10.1101/2025.09.15.676391. PubMed 41000943.
Backbone
  Vector backbone: pMV0021
  Vector type: Mammalian Expression, Lentiviral
Growth in bacteria
  Bacterial resistance: Ampicillin, 100 μg/mL
  Growth temperature: 37°C
  Growth strain: NEB Stable
  Copy number: Unknown
Gene/Insert 1
  Gene/Insert name: Firefly luciferase
  Promoter: AHR responsive minimal cFOS promoter
  Cloning method: Gibson Cloning
  Sequencing primers: 5′ GCGTGTAGGTGGTGTTCAG
Gene/Insert 2
  Gene/Insert name: Renilla luciferase-P2A-EGFP
  Promoter: UbC
  Cloning method: Gibson Cloning
  Sequencing primers: 5′ gccaccatggcttccaagg
Terms and licenses: Academic/Nonprofit Terms; Industry Terms: Not Available to Industry
Depositor comments: Please visit https://doi.org/10.1101/2025.09.15.676391 for bioRxiv preprint.
How to cite: pMV0067 [15ARE23bp -p(cFos)-fLuc-UBC-rLuc-P2A-GFP] was a gift from Marco Jost (Addgene plasmid # 246421 ; http://n2t.net/addgene:246421 ; RRID:Addgene_246421)
