[The description below was written by a language model from this plasmid's Addgene catalogue record and pLannotate feature annotations shown in this document.]
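Description:
pMV0067 is an 11.7 kb lentiviral dual-luciferase reporter plasmid for measuring aryl hydrocarbon receptor (AHR) signaling in mammalian cells, built on the pMV0021 backbone. It is propagated in E. coli through a high-copy ColE1/pUC origin with ampicillin selection (AmpR). The transfer-vector portion carries the usual HIV-1 elements: a truncated 5' LTR, the Ψ packaging signal with a gag fragment, the RRE for Rev-dependent export of the genomic RNA, cPPT/CTS, a WPRE, and a self-inactivating ΔU3 3' LTR.

The payload consists of two expression units, both placed on the opposite strand from the viral genome. In the first, synthetic firefly luciferase (luc2) is driven by an AHR-responsive minimal cFOS promoter and terminated by a bGH polyadenylation signal. The construct name suggests an array of 15 AHR response elements upstream of the minimal promoter, but this region is not annotated in the feature table, which leaves a gap upstream of the luciferase coding sequence. In the second unit, the constitutive human UbC promoter drives human codon-optimized Renilla luciferase joined through a P2A self-cleaving peptide to EGFP, ending in a synthetic poly(A) signal. Inverting the cassettes means that their polyadenylation signals are not read in the sense of the genomic RNA and so should not truncate it during packaging, and it isolates the inducible promoter from LTR-directed transcription.

After transduction, firefly signal reports AHR pathway activity, Renilla signal provides an internal normalization control, and EGFP marks transduced cells for sorting or titering. The associated work concerns systematic identification of regulators of AHR signaling. Several small annotated fragments (lacI, SV40, nef, PGK, large T antigen) appear to be backbone remnants or incidental matches.
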