Features (pLannotate 1.2.2; 29 found; start..end, strand, type, name):
    909..1497    +  rep_origin     ori: high-copy-number ColE1/pMB1/pBR322/pUC origin of replication
   1680..1734    +  CDS            lacI (fragment): lac repressor; lacI; The lac repressor binds to the lac operator to inhibit transcription in E. coli. This inhibition can be relieved by adding lactose or isopropyl-β-D-thiogalactopyranoside (IPTG).
   1740..1833    +  rep_origin     SV40 ori (fragment): SV40 origin of replication
   1858..1895    +  CDS            lacI (fragment): lac repressor; lacI; The lac repressor binds to the lac operator to inhibit transcription in E. coli. This inhibition can be relieved by adding lactose or isopropyl-β-D-thiogalactopyranoside (IPTG).
   1908..1929    +  protein_bind   CAP binding site: CAP binding activates transcription in the presence of cAMP. E. coli catabolite activator protein
   1944..1974    +  promoter       lac promoter: promoter for the E. coli lac operon
   1978..2000    +  protein_bind   lac operator (fragment): The lac repressor binds to the lac operator to inhibit transcription in E. coli. This inhibition can be relieved by adding lactose or isopropyl-β-D-thiogalactopyranoside (IPTG). lac repressor encoded by lacI
   2032..2115    +  polyA_signal   SV40 poly(A) signal (fragment): SV40 polyadenylation signal
   2282..2611    +  CDS            nef (fragment): NEF_HV1BR - Experimental evidence at protein level: Swiss-Prot protein existence level 1. Extracellular Nef protein targets CD4(+) T-lymphocytes for apoptosis by interacting with CXCR4 surface receptors (PubMed:14990729). From Human immunodeficiency virus type 1 group M subtype B (isolate BRU/LAI) (HIV-1).
   2659..2916    +  LTR            5' LTR (truncated): truncated 5' long terminal repeat (LTR) from HIV-1
   2963..3088    +  misc_feature   HIV-1 Ψ: packaging signal of human immunodeficiency virus type 1
   3072..3410    +  CDS            HIV-1 gag (fragment): gag protein from human immunodeficiency virus 1; gag
   3585..3818    +  misc_feature   RRE: The Rev response element (RRE) of HIV-1 allows for Rev-dependent mRNA export from the nucleus to the cytoplasm.
   4195..4295    +  CDS            Rev (fragment): human immunodeficiency virus 1 (HIV-1) Rev protein; rev; enhances nuclear export of unspliced and incompletely spliced viral mRNAs
   4340..4457    +  misc_feature   cPPT/CTS: central polypurine tract and central termination sequence of HIV-1
   4529..4577    -  polyA_signal   poly(A) signal: synthetic polyadenylation signal
   4653..5369    -  CDS            EGFP: EGFP is a basic (constitutively fluorescent) green fluorescent protein published in 1996, derived from Aequorea victoria. It is reported to be a rapidly-maturing weak dimer with moderate acid sensitivity.
   5433..6365    -  CDS            hRluc: Renilla luciferase human codon-optimized
   6406..7617    -  promoter       UbC promoter: human ubiquitin C promoter
   7635..7670    -  promoter       PGK promoter (fragment): mouse phosphoglycerate kinase 1 promoter
   7689..7913    -  polyA_signal   bGH poly(A) signal: bovine growth hormone polyadenylation signal
   7955..9607    -  CDS            luciferase: firefly luciferase synthetic luc2 version of the luciferase gene
  10205..10288   +  CDS            large T antigen (fragment): large T antigen from SV40 (simian virus 40)
  10322..10342   +  misc_feature   MCS (fragment): pBluescript multiple cloning site
  10354..10942   +  misc_feature   WPRE: woodchuck hepatitis virus posttranscriptional regulatory element
  10950..11015   +  CDS            nef (fragment): NEF_HV1Z2 - Experimental evidence at protein level: Swiss-Prot protein existence level 1. Extracellular Nef protein targets CD4(+) T-lymphocytes for apoptosis by interacting with CXCR4 surface receptors. From Human immunodeficiency virus type 1 group M subtype D (isolate Z2/CDC-Z34) (HIV-1).
  11017..11250   +  LTR            3' LTR (ΔU3): self-inactivating 3' long terminal repeat (LTR) from HIV-1
  11455..11559   +  promoter       AmpR promoter: bla
  11560..738     +  CDS            AmpR (across the origin): β-lactamase; bla; confers resistance to ampicillin, carbenicillin, and related antibiotics
>Addgene plasmid #246421 | pMV0067 [15ARE23bp -p(cFos)-fLuc-UBC-rLuc-P2A-GFP] | addgene full sequence | sequence record 488913 | Addgene NGS Result
GTGGGTTACATCGAACTGGATCTCAACAGCGGTAAGATCCTTGAGAGTTTTCGCCCCGAAGAACGTTTTC
CAATGATGAGCACTTTTAAAGTTCTGCTATGTGGCGCGGTATTATCCCGTGTTGACGCCGGGCAAGAGCA
ACTCGGTCGCCGCATACACTATTCTCAGAATGACTTGGTTGAGTACTCACCAGTCACAGAAAAGCATCTT
ACGGATGGCATGACAGTAAGAGAATTATGCAGTGCTGCCATAACCATGAGTGATAACACTGCGGCCAACT
TACTTCTGACAACGATCGGAGGACCGAAGGAGCTAACCGCTTTTTTGCACAACATGGGGGATCATGTAAC
TCGCCTTGATCGTTGGGAACCGGAGCTGAATGAAGCCATACCAAACGACGAGCGTGACACCACGATGCCT
GTAGCAATGGCAACAACGTTGCGCAAACTATTAACTGGCGAACTACTTACTCTAGCTTCCCGGCAACAAT
TAATAGACTGGATGGAGGCGGATAAAGTTGCAGGACCACTTCTGCGCTCGGCCCTTCCGGCTGGCTGGTT
TATTGCTGATAAATCTGGAGCCGGTGAGCGTGGGTCTCGCGGTATCATTGCAGCACTGGGGCCAGATGGT
AAGCCCTCCCGTATCGTAGTTATCTACACGACGGGGAGTCAGGCAACTATGGATGAACGAAATAGACAGA
TCGCTGAGATAGGTGCCTCACTGATTAAGCATTGGTAACTGTCAGACCAAGTTTACTCATATATACTTTA
GATTGATTTAAAACTTCATTTTTAATTTAAAAGGATCTAGGTGAAGATCCTTTTTGATAATCTCATGACC
AAAATCCCTTAACGTGAGTTTTCGTTCCACTGAGCGTCAGACCCCGTAGAAAAGATCAAAGGATCTTCTT
GAGATCCTTTTTTTCTGCGCGTAATCTGCTGCTTGCAAACAAAAAAACCACCGCTACCAGCGGTGGTTTG
TTTGCCGGATCAAGAGCTACCAACTCTTTTTCCGAAGGTAACTGGCTTCAGCAGAGCGCAGATACCAAAT
ACTGTTCTTCTAGTGTAGCCGTAGTTAGGCCACCACTTCAAGAACTCTGTAGCACCGCCTACATACCTCG
CTCTGCTAATCCTGTTACCAGTGGCTGCTGCCAGTGGCGATAAGTCGTGTCTTACCGGGTTGGACTCAAG
ACGATAGTTACCGGATAAGGCGCAGCGGTCGGGCTGAACGGGGGGTTCGTGCACACAGCCCAGCTTGGAG
CGAACGACCTACACCGAACTGAGATACCTACAGCGTGAGCTATGAGAAAGCGCCACGCTTCCCGAAGGGA
GAAAGGCGGACAGGTATCCGGTAAGCGGCAGGGTCGGAACAGGAGAGCGCACGAGGGAGCTTCCAGGGGG
AAACGCCTGGTATCTTTATAGTCCTGTCGGGTTTCGCCACCTCTGACTTGAGCGTCGATTTTTGTGATGC
TCGTCAGGGGGGCGGAGCCTATGGAAAAACGCCAGCAACGCGGCCTTTTTACGGTTCCTGGCCTTTTGCT
GGCCTTTTGCTCACATGTTCTTTCCTGCGTTATCCCCTGATTCTGTGGATAACCGTATTACCGCCTTTGA
GTGAGCTGATACCGCTCGCCGCAGCCGAACGACCGAGCGCAGCGAGTCAGTGAGCGAGGAAGCGGAAGAG
CGCCCAATACGCAAACCGCCTCTCCCCGCGCGTTGGCCGATTCATTAATGCAGCAAGCTCATGGCTGACT
AATTTTTTTTATTTATGCAGAGGCCGAGGCCGCCTCGGCCTCTGAGCTATTCCAGAAGTAGTGAGGAGGC
TTTTTTGGAGGCCTAGGCTTTTGCAAAAAGCTCCCCGTGGCACGACAGGTTTCCCGACTGGAAAGCGGGC
AGTGAGCGCAACGCAATTAATGTGAGTTAGCTCACTCATTAGGCACCCCAGGCTTTACACTTTATGCTTC
CGGCTCGTATGTTGTGTGGAATTGTGAGCGGATAACAATTTCACACAGGAAACAGCTATGACATGATTAC
GAATTTCACAAATAAAGCATTTTTTTCACTGCATTCTAGTTGTGGTTTGTCCAAACTCATCAATGTATCT
TATCATGTCTGGATCAACTGGATAACTCAAGCTAACCAAAATCATCCCAAACTTCCCACCCCATACCCTA
TTACCACTGCCAATTACCTGTGGTTTCATTTACTCTAAACCTGTGATTCCTCTGAATTATTTTCATTTTA
AAGAAATTGTATTTGTTAAATATGTACTACAAACTTAGTAGTTGGAAGGGCTAATTCACTCCCAAAGAAG
ACAAGATATCCTTGATCTGTGGATCTACCACACACAAGGCTACTTCCCTGATTAGCAGAACTACACACCA
GGGCCAGGGGTCAGATATCCACTGACCTTTGGATGGTGCTACAAGCTAGTACCAGTTGAGCCAGATAAGG
TAGAAGAGGCCAATAAAGGAGAGAACACCAGCTTGTTACACCCTGTGAGCCTGCATGGGATGGATGACCC
GGAGAGAGAAGTGTTAGAGTGGAGGTTTGACAGCCGCCTAGCATTTCATCACGTGGCCCGAGAGCTGCAT
CCGGAGTACTTCAAGAACTGCTGATATCGAGCTTGCTACAAGGGACTTTCCGCTGGGGACTTTCCAGGGA
GGCGTGGCCTGGGCGGGACTGGGGAGTGGCGAGCCCTCAGATCCTGCATATAAGCAGCTGCTTTTTGCCT
GTACTGGGTCTCTCTGGTTAGACCAGATCTGAGCCTGGGAGCTCTCTGGCTAACTAGGGAACCCACTGCT
TAAGCCTCAATAAAGCTTGCCTTGAGTGCTTCAAGTAGTGTGTGCCCGTCTGTTGTGTGACTCTGGTAAC
TAGAGATCCCTCAGACCCTTTTAGTCAGTGTGGAAAATCTCTAGCAGTGGCGCCCGAACAGGGACTTGAA
AGCGAAAGGGAAACCAGAGGAGCTCTCTCGACGCAGGACTCGGCTTGCTGAAGCGCGCACGGCAAGAGGC
GAGGGGCGGCGACTGGTGAGTACGCCAAAAATTTTGACTAGCGGAGGCTAGAAGGAGAGAGATGGGTGCG
AGAGCGTCAGTATTAAGCGGGGGAGAATTAGATCGCGATGGGAAAAAATTCGGTTAAGGCCAGGGGGAAA
GAAAAAATATAAATTAAAACATATAGTATGGGCAAGCAGGGAGCTAGAACGATTCGCAGTTAATCCTGGC
CTGTTAGAAACATCAGAAGGCTGTAGACAAATACTGGGACAGCTACAACCATCCCTTCAGACAGGATCAG
AAGAACTTAGATCATTATATAATACAGTAGCAACCCTCTATTGTGTGCATCAAAGGATAGAGATAAAAGA
CACCAAGGAAGCTTTAGACAAGATAGAGGAAGAGCAAAACAAAAGTAAGACCACCGCACAGCAAGCGGCC
GGCCGCTGATCTTCAGACCTGGAGGAGGAGATATGAGGGACAATTGGAGAAGTGAATTATATAAATATAA
AGTAGTAAAAATTGAACCATTAGGAGTAGCACCCACCAAGGCAAAGAGAAGAGTGGTGCAGAGAGAAAAA
AGAGCAGTGGGAATAGGAGCTTTGTTCCTTGGGTTCTTGGGAGCAGCAGGAAGCACTATGGGCGCAGCGT
CAATGACGCTGACGGTACAGGCCAGACAATTATTGTCTGGTATAGTGCAGCAGCAGAACAATTTGCTGAG
GGCTATTGAGGCGCAACAGCATCTGTTGCAACTCACAGTCTGGGGCATCAAGCAGCTCCAGGCAAGAATC
CTGGCTGTGGAAAGATACCTAAAGGATCAACAGCTCCTGGGGATTTGGGGTTGCTCTGGAAAACTCATTT
GCACCACTGCTGTGCCTTGGAATGCTAGTTGGAGTAATAAATCTCTGGAACAGATTTGGAATCACACGAC
CTGGATGGAGTGGGACAGAGAAATTAACAATTACACAAGCTTAATACACTCCTTAATTGAAGAATCGCAA
AACCAGCAAGAAAAGAATGAACAAGAATTATTGGAATTAGATAAATGGGCAAGTTTGTGGAATTGGTTTA
ACATAACAAATTGGCTGTGGTATATAAAATTATTCATAATGATAGTAGGAGGCTTGGTAGGTTTAAGAAT
AGTTTTTGCTGTACTTTCTATAGTGAATAGAGTTAGGCAGGGATATTCACCATTATCGTTTCAGACCCAC
CTCCCAACCCCGAGGGGACCCGACAGGCCCGAAGGAATAGAAGAAGAAGGTGGAGAGAGAGACAGAGACA
GATCCATTCGATTAGTGAACGGATCTCGACGGTATCGCCGAATTCACAAATGGCAGTATTCATCCACAAT
TTTAAAAGAAAAGGGGGGATTGGGGGGTACAGTGCAGGGGAAAGAATAGTAGACATAATAGCAACAGACA
TACAAACTAAAGAATTACAAAAACAAATTACAAAAATTCAAAATTTTCGGGTTTATTACAGGGACAGCAG
AGATCCAGTTTGGACTAGGATCCGGTACCGAGCTCTTACGCGTCGATTCACACAAAAAACCAACACACAG
ATGTAATGAAAATAAAGATATTTTATTGCGGCCATCGTGATGGCAGGTTGGGCGTCGCTTGGTCGGTCAT
TTGGCATAATCGGGCACGTCATAGGGATAGGCCTTGTACAGCTCGTCCATGCCGAGAGTGATCCCGGCGG
CGGTCACGAACTCCAGCAGGACCATGTGATCGCGCTTCTCGTTGGGGTCTTTGCTCAGGGCGGACTGGGT
GCTCAGGTAGTGGTTGTCGGGCAGCAGCACGGGGCCGTCGCCGATGGGGGTGTTCTGCTGGTAGTGGTCG
GCGAGCTGCACGCTGCCGTCCTCGATGTTGTGGCGGATCTTGAAGTTCGCCTTGATGCCGTTCTTCTGCT
TGTCGGCCATGATATAGACGTTGTGGCTGTTGTAGTTGTACTCCAGCTTGTGCCCCAGGATGTTGCCGTC
CTCCTTGAAGTCGATGCCCTTCAGCTCGATGCGGTTCACCAGGGTGTCGCCCTCGAACTTCACCTCGGCG
CGGGTCTTGTAGTTGCCGTCGTCCTTGAAGAAGATGGTGCGCTCCTGGACGTAGCCTTCGGGCATGGCGG
ACTTGAAGAAGTCGTGCTGCTTCATGTGGTCGGGGTAGCGGCTGAAGCACTGCACGCCGTAGGTCAGGGT
GGTCACGAGGGTGGGCCAGGGCACGGGCAGCTTGCCGGTGGTGCAGATGAACTTCAGGGTCAGCTTGCCG
TAGGTGGCATCGCCCTCGCCCTCGCCAGACACGCTGAACTTGTGGCCGTTTACGTCGCCGTCCAGCTCGA
CCAGGATGGGCACCACCCCGGTGAACAGCTCCTCGCCCTTGCTCACCATGGTGGCAGGTCCAGGGTTCTC
CTCCACGTCTCCAGCCTGCTTCAGCAGGCTGAAGTTAGTAGCCTGCTCGTTCTTCAGCACGCGCTCCACG
AAGCTCTTGATGTACTTACCCATTTCATCTGGAGCGTCCTCCTGGCTGAAGTGGAGGCCCTTCACCTTCA
CGAACTCGGTGTTAGGGAACTTCTTAGCTCCCTCGACAATAGCGTTGGAAAAGAACCCAGGGTCGGACTC
GATGAACATCTTAGGCAGATCGTCGCTGGCCCGAAGGTAGGCGTTGTAGTTGCGGACAATCTGGACGACG
TCGGGCTTGCCTCCCTTAACGAGAGGGATCTCGCGAGGCCAGGAGAGGGTAGGCCGTCTAACCTCGCCCT
TCTCCTTGAATGGCTCCAGGTAGGCAGCGAACTCCTCAGGCTCCAGTTTCCGCATGATCTTGCTTGGGAG
CATGGTCTCGACGAAGAAGTTATTCTCAAGCACCATTTTCTCGCCCTCTTCGCTCTTGATCAGGGCGATA
TCCTCCTCGATGTCAGGCCACTCGTCCCAGGACTCGATCACGTCCACGACACTCTCAGCATGGACGATGG
CCTTGATCTTGTCTTGGTGCTCGTAGGAGTAGTGAAAGGCCAGACAAGCCCCCCAGTCGTGGCCCACAAA
GATGATTTTCTTTGGAAGGTTCAGCAGCTCGAACCAAGCGGTGAGGTACTTGTAGTGATCCAGGAGGCGA
TATGAGCCATTCCCGCTCTTGCCGGACTTACCCATTCCGATCAGATCAGGGATGATGCATCTAGCCACGG
GCTCGATGTGAGGCACGACGTGCCTCCACAGGTAGCTGGAGGCAGCGTTACCATGCAGAAAAATCACGGC
GTTCTCGGCGTGCTTCTCGGAATCATAGTAGTTGATGAAGGAGTCCAGCACGTTCATTTGCTTGCAGCGA
GCCCACCACTGAGGCCCAGTGATCATGCGTTTGCGTTGCTCGGGGTCGTACACCTTGGAAGCCATGGTGG
CACGGGGTGGAGATCCGAGCTCGGTACCAAGCTTCGTCTAACAAAAAAGCCAAAAACGGCCAGAATTTAG
CGGACAATTTACTAGTCTAACACTGAAAATTACATATTGACCCAAATGATTACATTTCAAAAGGTGCCTA
AAAAACTTCACAAAACACACTCGCCAACCCCGAGCGCATAGTTCAAAACCGGAGCTTCAGCTACTTAAGA
AGATAGGTACATAAAACCGACCAAAGAAACTGACGCCTCACTTATCCCTCCCCTCACCAGAGGTCCGGCG
CCTGTCGATTCAGGAGAGCCTACCCTAGGCCCGAACCCTGCGTCCTGCGACGGAGAAAAGCCTACCGCAC
ACCTACCGGCAGGTGGCCCCACCCTGCATTATAAGCCAACAGAACGGGTGACGTCACGACACGACGAGGG
CGCGCGCTCCCAAAGGTACGGGTGCACTGCCCAACGGCACCGCCATAACTGCCGCCCCCGCAACAGACGA
CAAACCGAGTTCTCCAGTCAGTGACAAACTTCACGTCAGGGTCCCCAGATGGTGCCCCAGCCCATCTCAC
CCGAATAAGAGCTTTCCCGCATTAGCGAAGGCCTCAAGACCTTGGGTTCTTGCCGCCCACCATGCCCCCC
ACCTTGTTTCAACGACCTCACAGCCCGCCTCACAAGCGTCTTCCATTCAAGACTCGGGAACAGCCGCCAT
TTTGCTGCGCTCCCCCCAACCCCCAGTTCAGGGCAACCTTGCTCGCGGACCCAGACTACAGCCCTTGGCG
GTCTCTCCACACGCTTCCGTCCCACCGAGCGGCCCGGCGGCCACGAAAGCCCCGGCCAGCCCAGCAGCCC
GCTACTCACCAAGTGACGATCACAGCGATCCACAAACAAGAACCGCGACCCAAATCCCGGCTGCGACGGA
ACTAGCTGTGCCACACCCGGCGCGTCCTTATATAATCATCGGCGTTCACCGCCCCACGGAGATCCCTCCG
CAGAATCGCCGAGAAGGGACTACTTTTCCTCGCCTGTTCCGCTCTCTGGAAAGAAAACCAGTGCCCTAGA
GTCACCCAAGTCCCGTCCTAAAATGTCCTTCTGCTGATACTGGGGTTCTAAGGCCGAGTCTTATGAGCAG
CGGGCCGCTGTCCTGAGCGTCCGGGCGGAAGGATCAGGACGCTCGCTGCGCCCTTCGTCTGACGTGGCAG
CGCTCGCCGTGAGGAGGGGGGCGCCCGCGGGAGGCGCCAAAACCCGGCGCGGAGGCCAGATCTTGGGTGG
GTTACTCCAGACTGCCTTGGGAAAAGCGCCTCCCCTACCCGGTAGAATTTCTAGTTTACCATAGAGCCCA
CCGCATCCCCAGCATGCCTGCTATTGTCTTCCCAATCCTCCCCCTTGCTGTCCTGCCCCACCCCACCCCC
CAGAATAGAATGACACCTACTCAGACAATGCGATGCAATTTCCTCATTTTATTAGGAAAGGACAGTGGGA
GTGGCACCTTCCAGGGTCAAGGAAGGCACGGGGGAGGGGCAAACAACAGATGGCTGGCAACTAGAAGGCA
CAGTCGGGCTCTTTGGTTGAGGGGAAGGGTTTAAACAACTAGAATTACACGGCGATCTTGCCGCCCTTCT
TGGCCTTAATGAGAATCTCGCGGATCTTGCGGGCGTCCAACTTGCCGGTCAGTCCTTTAGGCACCTCGTC
CACGAACACAACACCACCGCGCAGCTTCTTGGCGGTTGTAACCTGGCTGGCCACATAGTCCACGATCTCC
TTCTCGGTCATGGTTTTACCGTGTTCCAGCACGACGACTGCGGCGGGCAGCTCGCCGGCATCGTCGTCGG
GCAGGCCGGCGACCCCGGCGTCGAAGATGTTGGGGTGTTGCAGCAGGATGCTCTCCAGTTCGGCTGGGGC
TACCTGGTAGCCCTTGTATTTGATCAGGCTCTTCAGCCGGTCCACGATGAAGAAGTGCTCGTCCTCGTCC
CAGTAGGCGATGTCGCCGCTGTGCAGCCAGCCGTCCTTGTCGATGAGAGCGTTTGTAGCCTCGGGGTTGT
TAACGTAGCCGCTCATGATCATGGGGCCACGGACGCACAGCTCGCCGCGCTGGTTCACACCCAGTGTCTT
ACCGGTGTCCAAGTCCACCACCTTAGCCTCGAAGAAGGGCACCACCTTGCCTACTGCGCCAGGCTTGTCG
TCCCCTTCGGGGGTGATCAGAATGGCGCTGGTTGTTTCTGTCAGGCCGTAGCCCTGGCGGATGCCTGGTA
GGTGGAAGCGTTTGGCCACGGCCTCACCTACCTCCTTGCTGAGCGGCGCCCCGCCGCTGGCGATCTCGTG
CAAGTTGCTTAGGTCGTACTTGTCGATGAGAGTGCTCTTAGCGAAGAAGCTAAATAGTGTGGGCACCAGC
AGGGCAGATTGAATCTTATAGTCTTGCAAGCTGCGCAAGAATAGCTCCTCCTCGAAGCGGTACATGAGCA
CGACCCGAAAGCCGCAGATCAAGTAGCCCAGCGTGGTGAACATGCCGAAGCCGTGGTGAAATGGCACCAC
GCTGAGGATAGCGGTGTCGGGGATGATCTGGTTGCCGAAGATGGGGTCGCGGGCATGACTGAATCGGACA
CAAGCGGTGCGGTGCGGTAGGGCTACGCCCTTGGGCAATCCGGTACTGCCACTACTGTTCATGATCAGGG
CGATGGTTTTGTCCCGGTCGAAGCTCTCGGGCACGAAGTCGTACTCGTTGAAGCCGGGTGGCAAATGGGA
AGTCACGAAGGTGTACATGCTTTGGAAGCCCTGGTAGTCGGTCTTGCTATCCATGATGATGATCTTTTGT
ATGATCGGTAGCTTCTTTTGCACGTTGAGGATCTTTTGCAGCCCTTTCTTGCTCACGAATACGACGGTGG
GCTGGCTGATGCCCATGCTGTTCAGCAGCTCGCGCTCGTTGTAGATGTCGTTAGCTGGGGCCACAGCCAC
ACCGATGAACAGGGCACCCAACACGGGCATGAAGAACTGCAAGCTATTCTCGCTGCACACCACGATCCGA
TGGTTTGTATTCAGCCCATAGCGCTTCATAGCTTCTGCCAGCCGAACGCTCATCTCGAAGTACTCGGCGT
AGGTAATGTCCACCTCGATATGTGCGTCGGTAAAGGCGATGGTGCCGGGCACCAGGGCGTAGCGCTTCAT
GGCTTTGTGCAGCTGCTCGCCGGCGGTCCCGTCTTCGAGTGGGTAGAATGGCGCTGGGCCCTTCTTAATG
TTTTTGGCATCTTCCATGGTGGCGCGGTACCGCAAGCTTGATATCGGCCGCCGGCTCAGTCTTGGCTTCT
CAGTTGCTCGCTGCAGATGCGGTTGGAGTACGAGGCGCCGCAGCCACTGCTTTTATAACAAGCGTTTTAT
GAATGAGTGCAGATCTCGAGGAATCGCACGCCAGTTACCGAACTGAACACCACCTACACGCGAGCACCTG
TCTCTAGGAATCGCACGCAACGTACTAAGACGTAAGCCAGGTCCACGCTACGAAGTAACTGAGCCGAATT
TCACACGCCATACCACTAGACCTTGTGGAGGATCACGCGAAATTCTAAGGTTGGACACGCAGACACGCAA
CACCAATCAACAGTTGAACGAACCACGCTAACGTGGCGGCGTGGAACGCCAGGCACGCCAGCCTAGCAAA
TGTATTAATAAGACACGCCAGCTGCCTACAAAAAGCGCTTACTGTTCACGCGATATTAGGGTCTAAAATG
TAAGAACACGCAATTCGGTGAGTTAGATTGGACAAGCACGCTAGGGATCCGAAGATGTTTTGGCGCCACG
CCAAGTTAGTCACAGGGGGAGCCCCTCACGCCAGCTAGCGCGGCCGCGACTCTAGATCATAATCAGCCAT
ACCACATTTGTAGAGGTTTTACTTGCTTTAAAAAACCTCCCACACCTCCCCCTGAACCTGAAACATAAAA
TGAATGCAATTGTTGTTGTTTAGTCCCTCCCAATTCGATATCAAGCTTATCGCGATAGATCCTAATCAAC
CTCTGGATTACAAAATTTGTGAAAGATTGACTGGTATTCTTAACTATGTTGCTCCTTTTACGCTATGTGG
ATACGCTGCTTTAATGCCTTTGTATCATGCTATTGCTTCCCGTATGGCTTTCATTTTCTCCTCCTTGTAT
AAATCCTGGTTGCTGTCTCTTTATGAGGAGTTGTGGCCCGTTGTCAGGCAACGTGGCGTGGTGTGCACTG
TGTTTGCTGACGCAACCCCCACTGGTTGGGGCATTGCCACCACCTGTCAGCTCCTTTCCGGGACTTTCGC
TTTCCCCCTCCCTATTGCCACGGCGGAACTCATCGCCGCCTGCCTTGCCCGCTGCTGGACAGGGGCTCGG
CTGTTGGGCACTGACAATTCCGTGGTGTTGTCGGGGAAATCATCGTCCTTTCCTTGGCTGCTCGCCTGTG
TTGCCACCTGGATTCTGCGCGGGACGTCCTTCTGCTACGTCCCTTCGGCCCTCAATCCAGCGGACCTTCC
TTCCCGCGGCCTGCTGCCGGCTCTGCGGCCTCTTCCGCGTCTTCGCCTTCGCCCTCAGACGAGTCGGATC
TCCCTTTGGGCCGCCTCCCCGCCTGAGATCCTTTAAGACCAATGACTTACAAGGCAGCTGTAGATCTTAG
CCACTTTTTAAAAGAAAAGGGGGGACTGGAAGGGCTAATTCACTCCCAACGAAGACAAGATCTGCTTTTT
GCTTGTACTGGGTCTCTCTGGTTAGACCAGATCTGAGCCTGGGAGCTCTCTGGCTAACTAGGGAACCCAC
TGCTTAAGCCTCAATAAAGCTTGCCTTGAGTGCTTCAAGTAGTGTGTGCCCGTCTGTTGTGTGACTCTGG
TAACTAGAGATCCCTCAGACCCTTTTAGTCAGTGTGGAAAATCTCTAGCAGTAGTAGTTCATGTCATCTT
ATTATTCAGTATTTATAACTTGCAAAGAAATGAATATCAGAGAGTGAGAGGCCCGGGTTAATTAAGGAAA
GGGCTAGATCATTCTTGAAGACGAAAGGGCCTCGTGATACGCCTATTTTTATAGGTTAATGTCATGATAA
TAATGGTTTCTTAGACGTCAGGTGGCACTTTTCGGGGAAATGTGCGCGGAACCCCTATTTGTTTATTTTT
CTAAATACATTCAAATATGTATCCGCTCATGAGACAATAACCCTGATAAATGCTTCAATAATATTGAAAA
AGGAAGAGTATGAGTATTCAACATTTCCGTGTCGCCCTTATTCCCTTTTTTGCGGCATTTTGCCTTCCTG
TTTTTGCTCACCCAGAAACGCTGGTGAAAGTAAAAGATGCTGAAGATCAGTTGGGTGCACGA
